>Addgene plasmid #149002 | pGBW-m4046202 | addgene full sequence | sequence record 297714 | Ginkgo NGS Result
GCGGCCGCTTGCTATATTGAAGTACGGATTAGAAGCCGCCGAGCGGGCGACAGCCCTCCGACGGAAGACT
CTCCTCCGTGCGTCCTCGTCTTCACCGGTCGCGTTCCTGAAACGCAGATGTGCCTCGCGCCGCACTGCTC
CGAACAATAAAGATTCTACAATACTAGCTTTTATGGTTATGAAGAGGAAAAATTGGCAGTAACCTGGCCC
CACAAACCTTCAAATTAACGAATCAAATTAACAACCATAGGATGATAATGCGATTAGTTTTTTAGCCTTA
TTTCTGGGGTAATTAATCAGCGAAGCGATGATTTTTGATCTATTAACAGATATATAAATGGAAAAGCTGC
ATAACCACTTTAACTAATACTTTCAACATTTTCAGTTTGTATTACTTCTTATTCAAATGTCATAAAAGTA
TCAACAAAAAATTGTTAATATACCTCTATACTTTAACGTCAAGGAGAAAAAACTATAATGTCCAAAATGT
CAGACGTCAAGTGTACGTCGGTAGTTCTCCTGAGTGTTCTACAACAGTTACGTGTGGAGAGCTCTTCCAA
GCTTTGGGCACAATGCGTCCAATTGCACAATGATATTTTATTGGCCAAAGATACAACCGAAGCTTTCGAA
AAGATGGTTTCTTTGTTGTCTGTCTTGTTGTCTATGCAAGGTGCTGTTGACATAAACAAGTTGTGTGAAG
AAATGCTAGATAACAGAGCTACTTTACAACTCGTGCCGAGAGGTTCTAAAATCGAGGAAGGTAAGCTAGT
CATTTGGATAAATGGAGATAAGGGTTACAACGGTTTGGCAGAAGTAGGCAAGAAATTTGAAAAGGACACA
GGTATCAAGGTGACGGTTGAACATCCAGACAAGTTAGAAGAAAAATTCCCTCAAGTTGCTGCTACTGGTG
ATGGTCCCGACATTATTTTCTGGGCCCACGATCGTTTTGGTGGATATGCTCAGTCAGGTTTGCTGGCTGA
GATCACCCCAGACAAGGCCTTCCAAGATAAATTGTACCCATTCACTTGGGATGCTGTCAGATACAACGGT
AAGCTTATAGCATATCCAATTGCTGTTGAAGCCTTATCGTTGATCTACAATAAGGACTTGTTACCTAACC
CACCAAAGACATGGGAAGAAATTCCAGCTTTGGATAAAGAGCTAAAGGCCAAGGGAAAAAGCGCTTTGAT
GTTTAACTTACAAGAACCTTATTTCACCTGGCCATTAATCGCTGCTGACGGTGGTTACGCATTTAAATAC
GAAAACGGTAAGTATGACATTAAGGATGTCGGCGTTGATAATGCTGGTGCAAAGGCTGGTTTGACCTTCT
TGGTTGATTTAATAAAGAATAAACACATGAACGCTGACACTGACTACTCTATCGCCGAAGCCGCTTTCAA
CAAGGGTGAAACTGCTATGACCATAAATGGTCCATGGGCCTGGAGTAACATTGATACTTCTAAAGTAAAC
TATGGTGTCACTGTTTTGCCTACATTCAAAGGCCAACCATCCAAGCCCTTTGTCGGTGTTCTATCCGCTG
GCATCAATGCTGCTTCTCCAAACAAGGAGCTAGCTAAAGAATTTTTGGAAAATTACTTGTTAACTGACGA
AGGTTTGGAGGCCGTTAACAAGGACAAGCCATTGGGTGCTGTCGCTTTGAAATCTTACGAAGAAGAATTG
GCTAAGGATCCCAGAATTGCCGCTACCATGGAGAACGCCCAAAAGGGTGAAATTATGCCAAACATCCCAC
AAATGTCAGCCTTCTGGTACGCAGTTAGGACTGCCGTGATTAATGCTGCTTCCGGTAGACAAACCGTCGA
CGAAGCATTAAAAGATGCTCAAACGTAAACAGGCCCCTTTTCCTTTGTCGATATCATGTAATTAGTTATG
TCACGCTTACATTCACGCCCTCCTCCCACATCCGCTCTAACCGAAAAGGAAGGAGTTAGACAACCTGAAG
TCTAGGTCCCTATTTATTTTTTTTAATAGTTATGTTAGTATTAAGAACGTTATTTATATTTCAAATTTTT
CTTTTTTTTCTGTACAAAGCGGCCGCCGAACCACTAGTGCACTGCAGTACACGGTTTCCTTGAAATTTTT
TTGATTCGGTAATCTCCGAACAGAAGGAAGAACGAAGGAAGGAGCACAGACTTAGATTGGTATATATACG
CATATGTAGTGTTGAAGAAACATGAAATTGCCCAGTATTCTTAACCCAACTGCACAGAACAAAAACGTGC
AGGAAACGAAGATAAATCATGTCGAAAGCTACATATAAGGAACGTGCTGCTACTCATCCTAGTCCTGTTG
CTGCCAAGCTATTTAATATCATGCACGAAAAGCAAACAAACTTGTGTGCTTCATTGGATGTTCGTACCAC
CAAGGAATTACTGGAGTTAGTTGAAGCATTAGGTCCCAAAATTTGTTTACTAAAAACACATGTGGATATC
TTGACTGATTTTTCCATGGAGGGCACAGTTAAGCCGCTAAAGGCATTATCCGCCAAGTACAATTTTTTAC
TCTTCGAGGACAGAAAATTTGCTGACATTGGTAATACAGTCAAATTGCAGTACTCTGCGGGTGTATACAG
AATAGCAGAATGGGCAGACATTACGAATGCACACGGTGTGGTGGGCCCAGGTATTGTTAGCGGTTTGAAG
CAGGCGGCAGAAGAAGTAACAAAGGAACCTAGAGGCCTTTTGATGTTAGCAGAATTGTCATGCAAGGGCT
CCCTATCTACTGGAGAATATACTAAGGGTACTGTTGACATTGCGAAGAGCGACAAAGATTTTGTTATCGG
CTTTATTGCTCAAAGAGACATGGGTGGAAGAGATGAAGGTTACGATTGGTTGATTATGACACCCGGTGTG
GGTTTAGATGACAAGGGAGATGCATTGGGTCAACAGTATAGAACCGTGGATGATGTGGTTTCTACAGGAT
CTGACATTATTATTGTTGGAAGAGGACTATTTGCAAAGGGAAGGGATGCTAAGGTAGAGGGTGAACGTTA
CAGAAAAGCAGGCTGGGAAGCATATTTGAGAAGATGCGGCCAGCAAAACTAAAAAACTGTATTATAAGTA
AATGCATGTATACTAAACTCACAAATTAGAGCTTCAATTTAATTATATCAGTTATTACCCGAGTAACGAA
GCATCTGTGCTTCATTTTGTAGAACAAAAATGCAACGCGAGAGCGCTAATTTTTCAAACAAAGAATCTGA
GCTGCATTTTTACAGAACAGAAATGCAACGCGAAAGCGCTATTTTACCAACGAAGAATCTGTGCTTCATT
TTTGTAAAACAAAAATGCAACGCGAGAGCGCTAATTTTTCAAACAAAGAATCTGAGCTGCATTTTTACAG
AACAGAAATGCAACGCGAGAGCGCTATTTTACCAACAAAGAATCTATACTTCTTTTTTGTTCTACAAAAA
TGCATCCCGAGAGCGCTATTTTTCTAACAAAGCATCTTAGATTACTTTTTTTCTCCTTTGTGCGCTCTAT
AATGCAGTCTCTTGATAACTTTTTGCACTGTAGGTCCGTTAAGGTTAGAAGAAGGCTACTTTGGTGTCTA
TTTTCTCTTCCATAAAAAAAGCCTGACTCCACTTCCCGCGTTTACTGATTACTAGCGAAGCTGCGGGTGC
ATTTTTTCAAGATAAAGGCATCCCCGATTATATTCTATACCGATGTGGATTGCGCATACTTTGTGAACAG
AAAGTGATAGCGTTGATGATTCTTCATTGGTCAGAAAATTATGAACGGTTTCTTCTATTTTGTCTCTATA
TACTACGTATAGGAAATGTTTACATTTTCGTATTGTTTTCGATTCACTCTATGAATAGTTCTTACTACAA
TTTTTTTGTCTAAAGAGTAATACTAGAGATAAACATAAAAAATGTAGAGGTCGAGTTTAGATGCAAGTTC
AAGGAGCGAAAGGTGGATGGGTAGGTTATATAGGGATATAGCACAGAGATATATAGCAAAGAGATACTTT
TGAGCAATGTTTGTGGAAGCGGTATTCGCAATATTTTAGTAGCTCGTTACAGTCCGGTGCGTTTTTGGTT
TTTTGAAAGTGCGTCATCAGAGCGCTTTTGGTTTTCAAAAGCGCTCTGAAGTTCCTATACTTTCTAGCTA
GAGAATAGGAACTTCCCGAGCGGCCGCGTGTTACAAGCTTGACTCCAGCGTAACTGGACTGCAATCAACT
CACTGGCTCACCTTCACGGGTGGGCCTTTCTTCGGTAGAAAATCAAAGGATCTTCTTGAGATCCTTTTTT
TCTGCGCGTAATCTGCTGCTTGCAAACAAAAAAACCACCGCTACCAGCGGTGGTTTGTTTGCCGGATCAA
GAGCTACCAACTCTTTTTCCGAGGTAACTGGCTTCAGCAGAGCGCAGATACCAAATACTGTTCTTCTAGT
GTAGCCGTAGTTAGGCCACCACTTCAAGAACTCTGTAGCACCGCCTACATACCTCGCTCTGCTAATCCTG
TTACCAGTGGCTGCTGCCAGTGGCGATAAGTCGTGTCTTACCGGGTTGGACTCAAGACGATAGTTACCGG
ATAAGGCGCAGCGGTCGGGCTGAACGGGGGGTTCGTGCACACAGCCCAGCTTGGAGCGAACGACCTACAC
CGAACTGAGATACCTACAGCGTGAGCTATGAGAAAGCGCCACGCTTCCCGAAGGGAGAAAGGCGGACAGG
TATCCGGTAAGCGGCAGGGTCGGAACAGGAGAGCGCACGAGGGAGCTTCCAGGGGTAAACGCCTGGTATC
TTTATAGTCCTGTCGGGTTTCGCCACCTCTGACTTGAGCATCGATTTTTGTGATGCTCGTCAGGGGGGCG
GAGCCTATGGAAAAACGCCAGCAACGCAGAAAGGCCCACCCGAAGGTGAGCCAGGTGATTACATTTGGGC
CCTCATCAGAGGTTTTCACCGTCATCACCGAAACGCGCGAGGCAGCTGCGGTAAAGCTCATCAGCGTGGT
CGTGAAGCGATTCACAGATGTCTGCCTGTTCATCCGCGTCCAGCTCGTTGAGTTTCTCCAGAAGCGTTAA
TGTCTGGCTTCTGATAAAGCGGGCCATGTTAAGGGCGGTTTTTTCCTGTTTGGTCACTTACCAATGCTTA
ATCAGTGAGGCACCTATCTCAGCGATCTGTCTATTTCGTTCATCCATAGTTGCCTGACTCCCCGTCGTGT
AGATAACTACGATGCGGGAGGGCTTACCATCTGGCCCCAGTGCTGCAATGATACCGCGAGACCCACGCTC
ACCGGCTCCAGATTTATCAGCAATAAACCAGCCAGCCGGGAGGGCCGAGCGCAGAAGTGATCCTGCAACT
TTATCCGCCTCCATCCAGTCTATTAATTGTTGCCGGGAAGCTAGAGTAAGTAGTTCGCCAGTTAATAGTT
TGCGCAACGTTGTTGCCATTGCTACAGGCATCGTGGTGTCACGCTCGTCGTTTGGTATGGCTTCATTCAG
CTCCGGTTCCCAACGATCAAGGCGAGTTACATGATCCCCCATGTTGTGCAAAAAAGCGGTTAGCTCCTTC
GGTCCTCCGATCGTTGCCAGAAGTAAGTTGGCCGCAGTGTTATCACTCATGGTTATGGCAGCACTGCATA
ATTCTCTTACTGTCATGCCATCCGTGAGATGCTTTTCTGTGACTGGTGAGTACTCAACCAAGTCATTCTG
AGAATAGTGTATGCGGCGACCGAGTTGCTCTTGCCCGGCGTCAATACGGGATAATACCGCGCCACATAGC
AGAACTTTAAAAGTGCTCATCATTGGAAAACGTTCTTCGGGGCGTAAACTCTCAAGGATCTTACCGCTGT
TGAGATCCAGTTCGATGTAACCCACTCGTGCACCCAACTGATCTTCAGCATCTTTTACTTTCACCAGCGT
TTCTGGGTGAGCAAAAACAGGAAGGCAAAATGCCGCAAAAAAGGGAATAAGGGCGACACGGAAATGTTGA
ATACTCATTTTAGCTTCCTTAGCTCCTGAAAATCTCGATAACTCAAAAAATACGCCCGGTAGTGATCTTA
TTTCATTATGGTGAAAGTTGGAACCTCTTACGTGCCGATCAAGTCAAAAGCCTCCGGTCGGAGGCTTTTG
ACTTTCTGCTATGGAGGTCAGGTATGATTTAAATGGTCAGTTAGA
Features (pLannotate 1.2.2; 13 found; start..end, strand, type, name):
     25..466     +  promoter       GAL1 promoter: S. cerevisiae GAL1; inducible promoter, regulated by Gal4
    745..1845    +  CDS            malE (fragment): MALE_ECO57 - Experimental evidence at protein level: Swiss-Prot protein existence level 1. Part of the ABC transporter complex MalEFGK involved in maltose/maltodextrin import. Binds maltose and higher maltodextrins. From Escherichia coli O157:H7.
   1874..2046    +  terminator     CYC1 terminator (fragment): S. cerevisiae CYC1; transcription terminator for CYC1
   2082..2258    +  promoter       URA3 promoter (fragment): S. cerevisiae URA3
   2259..3062    +  CDS            URA3: orotidine-5'-phosphate decarboxylase, required for uracil biosynthesis; S. cerevisiae URA3; yeast auxotrophic marker, counterselectable with 5-fluoroorotic acid (5-FOA)
   3145..4127    -  rep_origin     2μ ori: yeast 2μ plasmid origin of replication
   4205..4234    +  terminator     T3Te terminator: phage T3 early transcription terminator
   4256..4843    +  rep_origin     ori: high-copy-number ColE1/pMB1/pBR322/pUC origin of replication
   4855..4882    -  terminator     T7Te terminator: phage T7 early transcription terminator
   4906..5097    -  CDS            rop: Rop protein, which maintains plasmids at low copy number; rop
   5098..5958    -  CDS            AmpR: β-lactamase; bla; confers resistance to ampicillin, carbenicillin, and related antibiotics
   5959..6061    -  promoter       cat promoter: promoter of the E. coli cat gene encoding chloramphenicol acetyltransferase
   6062..6093    -  terminator     tonB terminator: bidirectional E. coli tonB-P14 transcription terminator
