[The description below was written by a language model from this plasmid's Addgene catalogue record and pLannotate feature annotations shown in this document.]
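Description:
pGBW-m4046202 is an E. coli–yeast shuttle plasmid for galactose-inducible expression of SARS-CoV-2 nsp7 in Saccharomyces cerevisiae. In bacteria it replicates from a ColE1/pUC-type origin and is selected with ampicillin through a β-lactamase gene that the annotation shows driven by the cat promoter. A short rop-like coding segment is annotated directly next to AmpR, although the catalogue lists the plasmid as high copy. Phage T3Te and T7Te terminators flank the origin, and a tonB terminator lies beyond the cat promoter, presumably insulating these modules from read-through transcription. In yeast, the 2μ origin supports multicopy episomal maintenance. URA3 with its own promoter provides uracil prototrophy selection in ura3 hosts and can be counterselected with 5-FOA.

The expression cassette begins with the GAL1 promoter, which is regulated by Gal4 and induced by galactose. It is followed by a synthetic nsp7 open reading frame of about 250 bp, recoded for S. cerevisiae codon usage ("recode 1") and derived from the ORF1ab polyprotein. The feature table does not annotate nsp7 itself, but the unannotated gap between the promoter and the malE fragment is consistent in position and size with the insert. According to the record, nsp7 is fused at its C terminus to a backbone-encoded thrombin-cleavable maltose-binding protein, and the cassette ends at a CYC1 terminator. MBP commonly aids solubility and permits amylose affinity purification, and the thrombin site allows the tag to be removed afterwards. The plasmid is suited to producing nsp7, a cofactor of the coronavirus replication machinery, in yeast. The depositor cautions that the sequencing used for quality control may not cover the whole plasmid.
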