Addgene plasmid #149002: pGBW-m4046202
Purpose: Yeast Expression plasmid for SARS-CoV-2 nsp7
Depositing lab: Ginkgo Bioworks & Benjie Chen. Depositing organization: Ginkgo Bioworks.
Backbone
  Vector backbone: AmpR; 2u URA3
  Backbone size w/o insert (bp): 4078
  Vector type: Yeast Expression
  Selectable markers: URA3
Growth in bacteria
  Bacterial resistance: Ampicillin, 100 μg/mL
  Growth temperature: 37°C
  Growth strain: DH5alpha
  Copy number: High Copy
Gene/Insert
  Gene/Insert name: SARS-CoV-2 nsp7
  Species: S. cerevisiae (budding yeast); Severe acute respiratory syndrome coronavirus 2
  Insert size (bp): 248
  Mutation: Saccharomyces cerevisiae recode 1
  Entrez Gene: ORF1ab (a.k.a. GU280_gp01)
  Promoter: pGAL1
  Tag / fusion protein: Cleavable thrombin;MBP (C terminal on backbone)
  Cloning method: Unknown
Resource information
  A portion of this plasmid was derived from a plasmid made by: GinkgoBioworks
Depositor comments: NCBI Reference Sequence: YP_009725303.1. Created by gene synthesis with Not1 site. NGS used for QC was performed by Ginkgo and may not fully cover the entire plasmid.
How to cite: pGBW-m4046202 was a gift from Ginkgo Bioworks & Benjie Chen (Addgene plasmid # 149002 ; http://n2t.net/addgene:149002 ; RRID:Addgene_149002)
